>Addgene plasmid #53679 | INCENPA-c002 | depositor partial sequence | sequence record 83806 | insert sequence
ATGTCCCCTATACTAGGTTATTGGAAAATTAAGGGCCTTGTGCAACCCACTCGACTTCTTTTGGAATATC
TTGAAGAAAAATATGAAGAGCATTTGTATGAGCGCGATGAAGGTGATAAATGGCGAAACAAAAAGTTTGA
ATTGGGTTTGGAGTTTCCCAATCTTCCTTATTATATTGATGGTGATGTTAAATTAACACAGTCTATGGCC
ATCATACGTTATATAGCTGACAAGCACAACATGTTGGGTGGTTGTCCAAAAGAGCGTGCAGAGATTTCAA
TGCTTGAAGGAGCGGTTTTGGATATTAGATACGGTGTTTCGAGAATTGCATATAGTAAAGACTTTGAAAC
TCTCAAAGTTGATTTTCTTAGCAAGCTACCTGAAATGCTGAAAATGTTCGAAGATCGTTTATGTCATAAA
ACATATTTAAATGGTGATCATGTAACCCATCCTGACTTCATGTTGTATGACGCTCTTGATGTTGTTTTAT
ACATGGACCCAATGTGCCTGGATGCGTTCCCAAAATTAGTTTGTTTTAAAAAACGTATTGAAGCTATCCC
ACAAATTGATAAGTACTTGAAATCCAGCAAGTATATAGCATGGCCTTTGCAGGGCTGGCAAGCCACGTTT
GGTGGTGGCGACCATCCTCCAAAATCGAGCTCAGAGAACCTGTACTTCCAATCCATGGAGGCCCATCCCC
GGAAGCCCATCCCCACCTGGGCCCGAGGCACCCCGCTCAGCCAGGCTATCATTCACCAGTACTACCACCC
ACCGAACCTTCTGGAGCTCTTTGGAACCATTCTCCCACTGGACTTGGAGGATATCTTCAAGAAGAGCAAG
CCCCGCTATCACAAGCGCACCAGCTCTGCTGTCTGGAACTCACCGCCCCTGCAGTGACAGTAAAGGTGGA
TACTCGAGCGGCCGCATCGTGACTGACTGA
