>Addgene plasmid #53679 | INCENPA-c002 | addgene partial sequence | sequence record 90068 | pGEX5 5'-GGGCTGGCAAGCCACGTTTGGTG-3'
AAATCGAGCTCAGAGAACCTGTACTTCCAATCCATGGAGGCCCATCCCCGGAAGCCCATCCCCACCTGGG
CCCGAGGCACCCCGCTCAGCCAGGCTATCATTCACCAGTACTACCACCCACCGAACCTTCTGGAGCTCTT
TGGAACCATTCTCCCACTGGACTTGGAGGATATCTTCAAGAAGAGCAAGCCCCGCTATCACAAGCGCACC
AGCTCTGCTGTCTGGAACTCACCGCCCCTGCAGTGACAGTAAAGGTGGATACTCGAGCGGCCGCATCGTG
ACTGACTGACGATCTGCCTCGCGCGTTTCGGTGATGACGGTGAAAACCTCTGACACATGCAGCTCCCGGA
GACGGTCACAGCTTGTCTGTAAGCGGATGCCGGGAGCAGACAAGCCCGTCAGGGCGCGTCAGCGGGTGTT
GGCGGGTGTCGGGGCGCAGCCATGACCCAGTCACGTAGCGATAGCGGAGTGTATAATTCTTGAAGACGAA
AGGGCCTCGTGATACGCCTATTTTTATAGGTTAATGTCATGATAATAATGGTTTCTTAGACGTCAGGTGG
CACTTTTCGGGGAAATGTGCGCGGAACCCCTATTTGTTTATTTTTCTAAATACATTCAAATATGTATCCG
CTCATGAGACAATAACCCTGATAAATGCTTCAATAATATTGAAAAAGGAAGAGTATGAGTATTCAACATT
TCCGTGTCGCCCTTATTCCCTTTTTTGCGGCATTTTGCCTTCCTGTTTTTGCTCACCCAGAAACGCTGGT
GAAAGTAAAAGATGCTGAAGATCAGTTGGGTGCACGAGTGGGTTACATCGAACTGGATCTCAACAGCGGT
AAGATCCTTGAGAGTTTTCGCCCCGAAGAACGTTTTTCAA
