>Addgene plasmid #53679 | INCENPA-c002 | addgene partial sequence | sequence record 90069 | pGEX3 5'-CCGGGAGCTGCATGTGTCAGAGG-3'
ACGCGCGAGGCAGATCGTCAGTCAGTCACGATGCGGCCGCTCGAGTATCCACCTTTACTGTCACTGCAGG
GGCGGTGAGTTCCAGACAGCAGAGCTGGTGCGCTTGTGATAGCGGGGCTTGCTCTTCTTGAAGATATCCT
CCAAGTCCAGTGGGAGAATGGTTCCAAAGAGCTCCAGAAGGTTCGGTGGGTGGTAGTACTGGTGAATGAT
AGCCTGGCTGAGCGGGGTGCCTCGGGCCCAGGTGGGGATGGGCTTCCGGGGATGGGCCTCCATGGATTGG
AAGTACAGGTTCTCTGAGCTCGATTTTGGAGGATGGTCGCCACCACCAAACGTGGCTTGCCAGCCCTGCA
AAGGCCATGCTATATACTTGCTGGATTTCAAGTACTTATCAATTTGTGGGATAGCTTCAATACGTTTTTT
AAAACAAACTAATTTTGGGAACGCATCCAGGCACATTGGGTCCATGTATAAAACAACATCAAGAGCGTCA
TACAACATGAAGTCAGGATGGGTTACATGATCACCATTTAAATATGTTTTATGACATAAACGATCTTCGA
ACATTTTCAGCATTTCAGGTAGCTTGCTAAGAAAATCAACTTTGAGAGTTTCAAAGTCTTTACTATATGC
AATTCTCGAAACACCGTATCTAATATCCAAAACCGCTCCTTCAAGCATTGAAATCTCTGCACGCTCTTTT
GGACAACCACCCAACATGTTGTGCTTGTCAGCTATATAACGTATGATGGCCATAGACTGTGTTAATTTAA
CATCACCATCAATATAATAAGGAAGATTGGGAAACTCCAAACCCAATTCAAACTTTTTGTTTCGCCATTT
ATCACCTTCATCGCGCTCATACAAATGCTCTTCATATTTTTCTTCAAGATATTCCAAAAGAAGTCGAGTG
GGTTGCACAAGGCCCTTAATTTTCCAATAACCTAGTATAGGGGACATGAATACTGTTTCCTGTGTGAAAT
TGTTATCCGCTCACAATTCCACACATTATACGAGCCCGATGATTAATTGTCAACAGCTCATTTCA
