[The description below was written by a language model from this plasmid's Addgene catalogue record.]
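Description:
INCENPA-c002 is a bacterial expression plasmid built on the pGTvL1-SGC backbone, a GST-fusion vector from a structural genomics pipeline. It is a high-copy plasmid maintained in E. coli under ampicillin selection. No feature table is available, so the origin of replication and other backbone elements are not stated. The sequencing primers listed are pGEX-type, which is consistent with a GST-fusion vector layout.

The insert is INCENPA, introduced by ligation-independent cloning. The record does not state the source species or the residue boundaries, and it explicitly warns that the construct was designed for structure determination and may not contain the full open reading frame, so it should be treated as a likely truncated or domain-level fragment. The encoded protein carries an N-terminal glutathione S-transferase tag followed by a TEV protease recognition site. This arrangement allows affinity capture on glutathione resin, after which the tag can be cleaved off to release the INCENPA fragment with minimal extra residues.

Transcription is driven by the Tac promoter, a hybrid trp/lac promoter that is inducible with IPTG and recognised by the host's own RNA polymerase. Expression is therefore not restricted to strains carrying T7 polymerase, as the depositor notes. The recommended expression host supplies rare tRNAs, which helps translate coding sequences whose codon usage differs from that of E. coli.

The construct is intended for producing recombinant INCENPA protein for purification and for structural or biochemical studies, and the depositor comments link it to a deposited structure.
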