Addgene plasmid #53679: INCENPA-c002
Purpose: bacterial expression plasmid
Depositing lab: Nicola Burgess-Brown. Depositing organization: University of Oxford.
Backbone
  Vector backbone: pGTvL1-SGC
  Backbone manufacturer: SGC
  Vector type: Bacterial Expression
Growth in bacteria
  Bacterial resistance: Ampicillin, 100 μg/mL
  Growth temperature: 37°C
  Growth strain: Mach1
  Growth instructions: BL21(DE3)-R3-pRARE2 is recommended for expression
  Copy number: High Copy
Gene/Insert
  Gene/Insert name: INCENPA
  Mutation: Bacterial expression for structure determination; may not be full ORF, see comments
  Tag / fusion protein: GST-TEV (N terminal on insert)
  Cloning method: Ligation Independent Cloning
  Sequencing primers: 5′ gpex5; 3′ pgex3
Terms and licenses: Academic/Nonprofit Terms; Industry Terms: Not Available to Industry
Depositor comments: GST-TEV fusion vector, Tac promoter (IPTG inducible in any bacteria) http://www.thesgc.org/structures/4AF3/
How to cite: INCENPA-c002 was a gift from Nicola Burgess-Brown (Addgene plasmid # 53679 ; http://n2t.net/addgene:53679 ; RRID:Addgene_53679)
